>Addgene plasmid #244002 | pUPD3_RBS_RBS14 | addgene full sequence | sequence record 487833 | Addgene NGS Result
GGTCTCGCAAAGAGGAGGATAACCACAATGCGAGACCACTCATCGCCCAATCACTAGTGAATTCGTTCTA
TAGTGTCACCTAAATACCATAGAGCCGTTGGTCATAGCTGTTTCCTGTCCAGGCATCATGACACGGTTAT
CCACAGAATCAGGGGATAACGCAGGAAAGAACATGTGAGCAAAAGGCCAGCAAAAGGCCAGGAACCGTAA
AAAGGCCGCGTTGCTGGCGTTTTTCCATAGGCTCCGCCCCCCTGACGAGCATCACAAAAATCGACGCTCA
AGTCAGAGGTGGCGAAACCCGACAGGACTATAAAGATACCAGGCGTTTCCCCCTGGAAGCTCCCTCGTGC
GCTCTCCTGTTCCGACCCTGCCGCTTACCGGATACCTGTCCGCCTTTCTCCCTTCGGGAAGCGTGGCGCT
TTCTCATAGCTCACGCTGTAGGTATCTCAGTTCGGTGTAGGTCGTTCGCTCCAAGCTGGGCTGTGTGCAC
GAACCCCCCGTTCAGCCCGACCGCTGCGCCTTATCCGGTAACTATCGTCTTGAGTCCAACCCGGTAAGAC
ACGACTTATCGCCACTGGCAGCAGCCACTGGTAACAGGATTAGCAGAGCGAGGTATGTAGGCGGTGCTAC
AGAGTTCTTGAAGTGGTGGCCTAACTACGGCTACACTAGAAGAACAGTATTTGGTATCTGCGCTCTGCTG
AAGCCAGTTACCTTCGGAAAAAGAGTTGGTAGCTCTTGATCCGGCAAACAAACCACCGCTGGTAGCGGTG
GTTTTTTTGTTTGCAAGCAGCAGATTACGCGCAGAAAAAAAGGATCTCAAGAAGATCCTTTGATCTTTTC
TACGGGGTCTGACGCTCAGTGGAACGAAAACTCACGTTAAGGGATTTTGGTCATGAGATTATCAAAAAGG
ATCTTCACCTAGATCCTTTTGTGATGATCGGCACGTAAGAGGTTCCAACTTTCACCATAATGAAATAAGA
TCACTACCGGGCGTATTTTTTGAGTTATCGAGATTTTCAGGAGCTAAGGAAGCTAAAATGGAGAAAAAAA
TCACTGGATATACCACCGTTGATATATCCCAATGGCATCGTAAAGAACATTTTGAGGCATTTCAGTCAGT
TGCTCAATGTACCTATAACCAGACCGTTCAGCTGGATATTACGGCCTTTTTAAAGACCGTAAAGAAAAAT
AAGCACAAGTTTTATCCGGCCTTTATTCACATTCTTGCCCGCCTGATGAATGCTCATCCGGAATTCCGTA
TGGCAATGAAAGACGGTGAGCTGGTGATATGGGATAGTGTTCACCCTTGTTACACCGTTTTCCATGAGCA
AACTGAAACGTTTTCATCGCTCTGGAGTGAATACCACGACGATTTCCGGCAGTTTCTACACATATATTCG
CAAGATGTGGCGTGTTACGGTGAAAACCTGGCCTATTTCCCTAAAGGGTTTATTGAGAATATGTTTTTCG
TGTCAGCCAATCCCTGGGTGAGTTTCACCAGTTTTGATTTAAACGTGGCCAATATGGACAACTTCTTCGC
CCCCGTTTTCACCATGGGCAAATATTATACGCAAGGCGACAAGGTGCTGATGCCGCTGGCGATTCAGGTT
CATCATGCCGTTTGTGATGGCTTCCATGTCGGCAGAATGCTTAATGAATTACAACAGTACTGCGATGAGT
GGCAGGGCGGGGCGTAATTTTTTTAAGGCAGTTATTGGTGCCCTTAAACGCCTGGTTGCTACGCCTGAAT
AAGTGATAATAAGCGGATGAATGGCAGAAATTCGATGATAAGCTGTCAAACATGATGT
[125 nt withheld, positions 1809-1933]
C
[91 nt withheld, positions 1935-2025]
AGGGTGATGGTTCACGTAGTGGGCCAGCGCCCTGATAGACGGTTTTTCGCCCTTTGACGTTGGAGTCCAC
GTTCTTT
[37 nt withheld, positions 2103-2139]
ACCCTATCTCGGTCTATTCTTTTGATTTATAAGGGATTTTGCCGATTTCGGCCTATTGGTTAAAAAATGA
GCTGATTTAACAAAAATTTAACGCGAATTTTAACAAAATATTAACGCTTACAATTTTAACATTGTAGAAA
CGCATGTAAAACGACGGCCAGTGAATTGTAATACGACTCACTATAGGGTGAATTCCGCTTAGGACCTTAG
ATATTGATCTCAA
Features (pLannotate 1.2.2; 8 found; start..end, strand, type, name):
     67..85      -  promoter       SP6 promoter: promoter for bacteriophage SP6 RNA polymerase
    232..820     -  rep_origin     ori: high-copy-number ColE1/pMB1/pBR322/pUC origin of replication
    935..1037    +  promoter       cat promoter: promoter of the E. coli cat gene encoding chloramphenicol acetyltransferase
   1038..1694    +  CDS            cat: CAT_ECOLX - Experimental evidence at protein level: Swiss-Prot protein existence level 1. This enzyme is an effector of chloramphenicol resistance in bacteria. From Escherichia coli. This protein is used as a marker in many commonly used cloning vectors, such as pACYC184.
   1782..1799    -  promoter       tet promoter (fragment): E. coli promoter for tetracycline efflux protein gene
   1810..2265    +  rep_origin     f1 ori (sequence partly withheld): f1 bacteriophage origin of replication; arrow indicates direction of (+) strand synthesis
   2284..2305    -  CDS            lacZα (fragment): LacZα fragment of β-galactosidase; lacZ fragment
   2308..2326    +  promoter       T7 promoter: promoter for bacteriophage T7 RNA polymerase
