[The description below was written by a language model from this plasmid's Addgene catalogue record and pLannotate feature annotations shown in this document.]
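Description:
pUPD3_RBS_RBS14 is a small (about 2.4 kb) GoldenBraid2.0 part plasmid that stores a single synthetic ribosome binding site, RBS14, in the pUPD3 domestication backbone. It belongs to a GoldenBraid2.0 toolkit adapted and characterized for E. coli and related enteric bacteria. The insert is only 15 bp and was introduced by Golden Gate cloning. It is too short to be picked up by automated annotation, so it does not appear as a named feature in the table. It presumably sits in the cloning region between the flanking T7 and SP6 promoters, which span the plasmid's numbering origin. The short lacZα fragment next to the T7 promoter is likely a remnant of a screening cassette displaced when the part was inserted, although the record does not say so explicitly.

The backbone replicates in E. coli at high copy from a ColE1/pUC-type origin. Selection is with chloramphenicol, through the cat gene driven by its native promoter. An f1 phage origin is also present, which in principle permits single-stranded DNA production with helper phage, and a short tet promoter fragment appears to be a vestige of vector construction.

Although catalogued as a bacterial expression vector, the plasmid contains no promoter-gene-terminator unit of its own and serves as a level-0 part donor. In the GoldenBraid system, such parts are released by type IIS restriction enzymes with standardized overhangs and joined with promoter, coding sequence and terminator parts into transcriptional units. Choosing among the toolkit's RBS parts is a way to vary translation initiation. The record gives no relative strength for RBS14.
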