Addgene plasmid #244002: pUPD3_RBS_RBS14
Purpose: GoldenBraid2.0 Ribosome binding site.
Depositing lab: Christophe Herman. Depositing organization: Baylor College of Medicine. Publication: GoldenBraid2.0 E. coli: a comprehensive and characterized toolkit for enterics. Cooke MB, Welch KT, Ramirez LD, Wen AX, Marciano DC, Herman C. Synth Biol (Oxf). 2025 Aug 14;10(1):ysaf015. doi: 10.1093/synbio/ysaf015. eCollection 2025. PubMed 40927394.
Backbone
  Vector backbone: pUPD3
  Vector type: Bacterial Expression
Growth in bacteria
  Bacterial resistance: Chloramphenicol, 25 μg/mL
  Growth temperature: 37°C
  Growth strain: DH5alpha
  Copy number: High Copy
Gene/Insert
  Gene/Insert name: RBS14
  Species: Synthetic
  Insert size (bp): 15
  Cloning method: Golden Gate
Terms and licenses: Academic/Nonprofit Terms; Industry Terms: Not Available to Industry
How to cite: pUPD3_RBS_RBS14 was a gift from Christophe Herman (Addgene plasmid # 244002 ; http://n2t.net/addgene:244002 ; RRID:Addgene_244002)
